>Addgene plasmid #39513 | pSG5-H-Ras_V12-A38 | addgene partial sequence | sequence record 51075 | pCAG-f 5'-GCAACGTGCTGGTTATTGTG-3'
GTATCGACTCACTATAGGGCGAATTCCCAATTCGAGCTCGGTACCCTATGACCGAATACAAGCTTGTTGT
TGTTGGCGCCGTCGGTGTGGGCAAGAGTGCGCTGACCATCCAGCTGATCCAGAACCATTTTGTGGACGAA
TACGACCCCACTATAGAGGCTTCCTACCGGAAGCAGGTGGTCATTGATGGGGAGACGTGCCTGTTGGACA
TCCTGGATACCGCCGGCCAGGAGGAGTACAGCGCCATGCGGGACCAGTACATGCGCACCGGGGAGGGCTT
CCTGTGTGTGTTTGCCATCAACAACACCAAGTCTTTTGAGGACATCCACCAGTACAGGGAGCAGATCAAA
CGGGTGAAGGACTCGGATGACGTGCCCATGGTGCTGGTGGGGAACAAGTGTGACCTGGCTGCACGCACTG
TGGAATCTCGGCAGGCTCAGGACCTCGCCCGAAGCTACGGCATCCCCTACATCGAGACCTCGGCCAAGAC
CCGGCAGGGAGTGGAGGATGCCTTCTACACGTTGGTGCGTGAGATCCGGCAGCACAAGCTGCGGAAGCTG
AACCCTCCTGATGAGAGTGGCCCCGGCTGCATGAGCTGCAAGTGTGTGCTCTCCTGACGCAGCACAAGCT
CAGGACATGGAGGTGCCGGATGCAGGAAGGAGGTGCAGACGGAAGGAGGAGGAAGGAAGGACGGAAGCAA
GGAAGGAAGGAAGGGCTGCTGGAGCCCAGTCACCCCGGGACCGTGGGCCGAGGTGACTGCAGACCCTCCC
AGGGAGGCTGTGCACAGACTGTCTTGAACATCCCAAATGCCACCGGAACCCCAGCCCTTAGCTCCCCTCC
CAGGCCTCTGTGGGCCCTTGTCGGGCACAGATGGGATCACAGTAAATTATTGGATGGTCT
