[The description below was written by a language model from this plasmid's Addgene catalogue record.]
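Description:
pSG5-H-Ras_V12-A38 is a eukaryotic expression plasmid built on the commercial pSG5 backbone and carrying a doubly mutated human HRAS coding sequence. It is propagated in E. coli as a high-copy plasmid under ampicillin selection. The record lists no eukaryotic selection marker, so it is best suited to transient expression. The catalogue entry does not itemise the regulatory elements and no feature table is provided. pSG5 is generally known as a vector that drives inserts from the SV40 early promoter, with a β-globin intron and an SV40 polyadenylation signal, plus a T7 promoter for in vitro transcription, but these parts are not confirmed by the record itself. The insert was cloned as an EcoRI fragment with the site retained at both ends, so insert orientation is not enforced by the cloning strategy. No epitope tag or reporter is recorded.

The payload is HRAS carrying G12V and D38A. G12V is the classic oncogenic substitution that impairs GTP hydrolysis and locks Ras in its active, GTP-bound state. D38A lies in the effector loop (switch I region), through which Ras contacts its downstream targets, and changes at this position are used to disrupt effector binding in an otherwise activated protein. The associated publication concerns the role of phosphoinositide 3-OH kinase in Ras-driven cell transformation and control of the actin cytoskeleton. This fits use of the plasmid as an effector-domain mutant, alongside other V12 variants, to work out which Ras signalling branches are needed for these phenotypes. The record does not specify which effector interactions this particular mutant keeps or loses.
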