Addgene plasmid #39513: pSG5-H-Ras_V12-A38
Depositing lab: Julian Downward. Depositing organization: Cancer Research UK. Publication: Role of phosphoinositide 3-OH kinase in cell transformation and control of the actin cytoskeleton by Ras. Rodriguez-Viciana P, Warne PH, Khwaja A, Marte BM, Pappin D, Das P, Waterfield MD, Ridley A, Downward J. Cell. 1997 May 2;89(3):457-67. 10.1016/S0092-8674(00)80226-3 PubMed 9150145.
Backbone
  Vector backbone: pSG5
  Backbone manufacturer: Stratagene
  Vector type: Eukaryotic
Growth in bacteria
  Bacterial resistance: Ampicillin, 100 μg/mL
  Growth temperature: 37°C
  Growth strain: DH5alpha
  Copy number: High Copy
Gene/Insert
  Gene/Insert name: HRAS V12 A38
  Species: H. sapiens (human)
  Mutation: G12V and D38A
  Entrez Gene: HRAS (a.k.a. C-BAS/HAS, C-H-RAS, C-HA-RAS1, CTLO, H-RASIDX, HAMSV, HRAS1, RASH1, p21ras)
  Cloning method: Restriction Enzyme; 5′ cloning site EcoRI (not destroyed); 3′ cloning site EcoRI (not destroyed)
  Sequencing primers: 5′ CAG-F
Terms and licenses: Academic/Nonprofit Terms; Industry Terms: Not Available to Industry
How to cite: pSG5-H-Ras_V12-A38 was a gift from Julian Downward (Addgene plasmid # 39513 ; http://n2t.net/addgene:39513 ; RRID:Addgene_39513)
